>Addgene plasmid #80505 | Rab1ba cds in pGem-T Easy | addgene full sequence | sequence record 176656 | Addgene NGS Result
TGCGTATTGGGCGCTCTTCCGCTTCCTCGCTCACTGACTCGCTGCGCTCGGTCGTTCGGCTGCGGCGAGC
GGTATCAGCTCACTCAAAGGCGGTAATACGGTTATCCACAGAATCAGGGGATAACGCAGGAAAGAACATG
TGAGCAAAAGGCCAGCAAAAGGCCAGGAACCGTAAAAAGGCCGCGTTGCTGGCGTTTTTCCATAGGCTCC
GCCCCCCTGACGAGCATCACAAAAATCGACGCTCAAGTCAGAGGTGGCGAAACCCGACAGGACTATAAAG
ATACCAGGCGTTTCCCCCTGGAAGCTCCCTCGTGCGCTCTCCTGTTCCGACCCTGCCGCTTACCGGATAC
CTGTCCGCCTTTCTCCCTTCGGGAAGCGTGGCGCTTTCTCATAGCTCACGCTGTAGGTATCTCAGTTCGG
TGTAGGTCGTTCGCTCCAAGCTGGGCTGTGTGCACGAACCCCCCGTTCAGCCCGACCGCTGCGCCTTATC
CGGTAACTATCGTCTTGAGTCCAACCCGGTAAGACACGACTTATCGCCACTGGCAGCAGCCACTGGTAAC
AGGATTAGCAGAGCGAGGTATGTAGGCGGTGCTACAGAGTTCTTGAAGTGGTGGCCTAACTACGGCTACA
CTAGAAGAACAGTATTTGGTATCTGCGCTCTGCTGAAGCCAGTTACCTTCGGAAAAAGAGTTGGTAGCTC
TTGATCCGGCAAACAAACCACCGCTGGTAGCGGTGGTTTTTTTGTTTGCAAGCAGCAGATTACGCGCAGA
AAAAAAGGATCTCAAGAAGATCCTTTGATCTTTTCTACGGGGTCTGACGCTCAGTGGAACGAAAACTCAC
GTTAAGGGATTTTGGTCATGAGATTATCAAAAAGGATCTTCACCTAGATCCTTTTAAATTAAAAATGAAG
TTTTAAATCAATCTAAAGTATATATGAGTAAACTTGGTCTGACAGTTACCAATGCTTAATCAGTGAGGCA
CCTATCTCAGCGATCTGTCTATTTCGTTCATCCATAGTTGCCTGACTCCCCGTCGTGTAGATAACTACGA
TACGGGAGGGCTTACCATCTGGCCCCAGTGCTGCAATGATACCGCGAGACCCACGCTCACCGGCTCCAGA
TTTATCAGCAATAAACCAGCCAGCCGGAAGGGCCGAGCGCAGAAGTGGTCCTGCAACTTTATCCGCCTCC
ATCCAGTCTATTAATTGTTGCCGGGAAGCTAGAGTAAGTAGTTCGCCAGTTAATAGTTTGCGCAACGTTG
TTGCCATTGCTACAGGCATCGTGGTGTCACGCTCGTCGTTTGGTATGGCTTCATTCAGCTCCGGTTCCCA
ACGATCAAGGCGAGTTACATGATCCCCCATGTTGTGCAAAAAAGCGGTTAGCTCCTTCGGTCCTCCGATC
GTTGTCAGAAGTAAGTTGGCCGCAGTGTTATCACTCATGGTTATGGCAGCACTGCATAATTCTCTTACTG
TCATGCCATCCGTAAGATGCTTTTCTGTGACTGGTGAGTACTCAACCAAGTCATTCTGAGAATAGTGTAT
GCGGCGACCGAGTTGCTCTTGCCCGGCGTCAATACGGGATAATACCGCGCCACATAGCAGAACTTTAAAA
GTGCTCATCATTGGAAAACGTTCTTCGGGGCGAAAACTCTCAAGGATCTTACCGCTGTTGAGATCCAGTT
CGATGTAACCCACTCGTGCACCCAACTGATCTTCAGCATCTTTTACTTTCACCAGCGTTTCTGGGTGAGC
AAAAACAGGAAGGCAAAATGCCGCAAAAAAGGGAATAAGGGCGACACGGAAATGTTGAATACTCATACTC
TTCCTTTTTCAATATTATTGAAGCATTTATCAGGGTTATTGTCTCATGAGCGGATACATATTTGAATGTA
TTTAGAAAAATAAACAAATAGGGGTTCCGCGCACATTTCCCCGAAAAGTGCCACCTGATGCGGTGTGAAA
TACCGCACAGATGCGTAAGGAGAAAATACCGCATCAGGAAATTGTAAGCGTTAATATTTTGTTAAAATTC
GCGTTAAATTTTTGTTAAATCAGCTCATTTTTTAACCAATAGGCCGAAATCGGCAAAATCCCTTATAAAT
CAAAAGAATAGACCGAGATAGGGT
[37 nt withheld, positions 2125-2161]
AAAGAACGTGGACTCCAACGTCAAAGG
[49 nt withheld, positions 2189-2237]
T
[91 nt withheld, positions 2239-2329]
G
[124 nt withheld, positions 2331-2454]
CCATTCGCCATTCAGGCTGCGCAACTGTTGGGAAGGGCGATCGGTGCGGGCCTCTTCGCTATTACGCCAG
CTGGCGAAAGGGGGATGTGCTGCAAGGCGATTAAGTTGGGTAACGCCAGGGTTTTCCCAGTCACGACGTT
GTAAAACGACGGCCAGTGAATTGTAATACGACTCACTATAGGGCGAATTGGGCCCGACGTCGCATGCTCC
CGGCCGCCATGGCGGCCGCGGGAATTCGATTGCACGCTCAAGCTGTTCAACAGCAGCCTCCGCCAGACTG
CCGCACAGGAGTGCTCTCGATCTTCAGGTTGGGCTTGTCTCCTCCGGTTGTCGCTCCAGGGCCCATACGC
TTCTTGATCTCAGCAGCCATAGTCATGAAGGCCTGCTCCACATTTGTGGCATTCTTAGCGCTCGTCTCAA
GGAAGGGAATTGCTAAAGAGTCAGCAAATTCCTTGGCTGTTGTGTAGTCCACTACTTTCTTGGTGGTGAG
GTCGCATTTGTTCCCCACCAGCAGCTTGTTGACATTCTCGCTTGCGTAGCGGTCTATTTCCTGAAGCCAC
TGTTTAACATTGTTATACGATTCCTGATCCGTCACATCATAAACCACAATGATTCCATGAGCCCCTCGAT
AGTAACTGGAGGTGATAGTTCGAAATCTTTCTTGCCCTGCAGTATCCCATATCTGTAGCTTAATGGTTTT
GCCATCAAGTTCAATGGTGCGGATCTTGAAGTCCACGCCGATGGTGCTGATATAGCTCTCAGTGTATGTG
TCATCAGCAAATCTCAACAACAGACACGACTTTCCCACTCCAGAGTCACCGATGAGGAGCAACTTGAACA
GGTAGTCATATTCAGGATTCATGGCGTGTCTGACTCTTTAGCAATTCCCTTCCTTGAGACGAGCGCTAAG
AATGCCACAAATGTGGAGCAGGCCTTCATGACTATGGCTGCTGAGATCAAGAAGCGTATGGGCCCTGGAG
CGACAACCGGAGGAGACAAGCCCAACCTGAAGATCGAGAGCACTCCTGTGCGGCAGTCTGGCGGAGGCTG
CTGTTGAACAGCTTGAGCGTGCAATCACTAGTGAATTCGCGGCCGCCTGCAGGTCGACCATATGGGAGAG
CTCCCAACGCGTTGGATGCATAGCTTGAGTATTCTATAGTGTCACCTAAATAGCTTGGCGTAATCATGGT
CATAGCTGTTTCCTGTGTGAAATTGTTATCCGCTCACAATTCCACACAACATACGAGCCGGAAGCATAAA
GTGTAAAGCCTGGGGTGCCTAATGAGTGAGCTAACTCACATTAATTGCGTTGCGCTCACTGCCCGCTTTC
CAGTCGGGAAACCTGTCGTGCCAGCTGCATTAATGAATCGGCCAACGCGCGGGGAGAGGCGGTT
Features (pLannotate 1.2.2; 15 found; start..end, strand, type, name):
    197..785     -  rep_origin     ori: high-copy-number ColE1/pMB1/pBR322/pUC origin of replication
    956..1816    -  CDS            AmpR: β-lactamase; bla; confers resistance to ampicillin, carbenicillin, and related antibiotics
   1817..1921    -  promoter       AmpR promoter: bla
   1948..1998    +  misc_feature   bom (fragment): basis of mobility region from pBR322
   2026..2454    -  rep_origin     f1 ori (sequence partly withheld): f1 bacteriophage origin of replication; arrow indicates direction of (+) strand synthesis
   2458..2615    -  CDS            lacZα (fragment): LacZα fragment of β-galactosidase; lacZ fragment
   2618..2636    +  promoter       T7 promoter: promoter for bacteriophage T7 RNA polymerase
   2714..3316    -  CDS            RAB1B: RAB1B_HUMAN - Experimental evidence at protein level: Swiss-Prot protein existence level 1. The small GTPases Rab are key regulators of intracellular membrane trafficking, from the formation of transport vesicles to their fusion with membranes (PubMed:20545908, PubMed:9437002). Rabs cycle between an inactive GDP-bound form and an active GTP-bound form that is able to recruit to membranes different set of downstream effectors directly responsible for vesicle formation, movement, tethering and fusion (PubMed:9437002). Plays a role in the initial events of the autophagic vacuole development which
   3323..3508    +  CDS            RAB1B (fragment): RAB1B_HUMAN - Experimental evidence at protein level: Swiss-Prot protein existence level 1. The small GTPases Rab are key regulators of intracellular membrane trafficking, from the formation of transport vesicles to their fusion with membranes (PubMed:20545908, PubMed:9437002). Rabs cycle between an inactive GDP-bound form and an active GTP-bound form that is able to recruit to membranes different set of downstream effectors directly responsible for vesicle formation, movement, tethering and fusion (PubMed:9437002). Plays a role in the initial events of the autophagic vacuole development which
   3533..3595    -  CDS            VESPI_VESMG (fragment): Experimental evidence at protein level: Swiss-Prot protein existence level 1. Shows contractile activity on isolated ileum smooth muscle. From Vespa magnifica (Hornet).
   3607..3625    -  promoter       SP6 promoter: promoter for bacteriophage SP6 RNA polymerase
   3667..3683    -  protein_bind   lac operator: The lac repressor binds to the lac operator to inhibit transcription in E. coli. This inhibition can be relieved by adding lactose or isopropyl-β-D-thiogalactopyranoside (IPTG). lac repressor encoded by lacI
   3691..3721    -  promoter       lac promoter: promoter for the E. coli lac operon
   3736..3757    -  protein_bind   CAP binding site: CAP binding activates transcription in the presence of cAMP. E. coli catabolite activator protein
   3770..14      -  CDS            lacI (fragment) (across the origin): lac repressor; lacI; The lac repressor binds to the lac operator to inhibit transcription in E. coli. This inhibition can be relieved by adding lactose or isopropyl-β-D-thiogalactopyranoside (IPTG).
