[The description below was written by a language model from this plasmid's Addgene catalogue record and pLannotate feature annotations shown in this document.]
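Description:
Rab1ba cds in pGem-T Easy is a bacterial cloning plasmid carrying the coding sequence of zebrafish (D. rerio) rab1ba, a small Rab GTPase of the family that regulates intracellular membrane trafficking, inserted into the Promega pGEM-T Easy TA-cloning backbone. It belongs to a library of full-length zebrafish rab clones. The sequenced record is about 3.8 kb. The plasmid is maintained in E. coli at high copy from a ColE1/pUC-type origin and selected with ampicillin through the β-lactamase gene and its own promoter. An f1 phage origin is also present, which allows single-stranded DNA production. The lac promoter, operator and CAP site with lacZα remnants reflect the backbone's blue/white screening cassette, which the insert interrupts.

The insert sits between opposing bacteriophage T7 and SP6 promoters. The roughly 600 bp open reading frame, annotated by homology to human RAB1B, lies on the minus strand. It is therefore in the same orientation as the SP6 promoter and opposite to T7. On this layout, SP6 transcription would yield sense RNA and T7 transcription antisense RNA, the kind needed for a riboprobe, which fits the stated use for in situ hybridisation. Users should confirm the orientation before making probes.

Next to the start of the ORF, the annotation shows a second, partial RAB1B-like fragment of about 190 bp in the opposite orientation. This agrees with the repository's quality-control note of an apparently duplicated fragment of about 200 bp just upstream of the ORF. A short hit to a hornet peptide near the SP6 side is most likely a spurious annotation match. The plasmid has no eukaryotic promoter, so it serves as a template and subcloning source rather than an expression vector.
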