Addgene plasmid #80505: Rab1ba cds in pGem-T Easy
Purpose: Can be used for in situ hybridisation or other purposes
Depositing lab: Rob Parton. Depositing organization: University of Queensland, Institute for Molecular Bioscience. Publication: A plasmid library of full-length zebrafish rab proteins for in vivo cell biology. Hall TE, Martel N, Lo HP, Xiong Z, Parton RG. Cell Logist. 2017 Mar 1;7(1):e1301151. doi: 10.1080/21592799.2017.1301151. eCollection 2017. PubMed 28396820.
Backbone
  Vector backbone: pGemT easy
  Backbone manufacturer: Promega
Growth in bacteria
  Bacterial resistance: Ampicillin, 100 μg/mL
  Growth temperature: 37°C
  Growth strain: DH5alpha
  Copy number: High Copy
Gene/Insert
  Gene/Insert name: rab1ba
  Species: D. rerio (zebrafish)
  Entrez Gene: rab1ba (a.k.a. RAB1B, zgc:56049)
Terms and licenses: Academic/Nonprofit Terms; Industry Terms: Not Available to Industry
Depositor comments: Note: Addgene's quality control sequencing finds what seems to be a duplicated fragment of about 200bps just upstream of the Rab1ba ORF.
How to cite: Rab1ba cds in pGem-T Easy was a gift from Rob Parton (Addgene plasmid # 80505 ; http://n2t.net/addgene:80505 ; RRID:Addgene_80505)
